Addgene plasmid #16365: pENTR FOXP3 WRR
Depositing lab: Anjana Rao. Depositing organization: Boston Children's Hospital. Publication: FOXP3 controls regulatory T cell function through cooperation with NFAT. Wu Y, Borde M, Heissmeyer V, Feuerer M, Lapan AD, Stroud JC, Bates DL, Guo L, Han A, Ziegler SF, Mathis D, Benoist C, Chen L, Rao A. Cell. 2006 Jul 28. 126(2):375-87. 10.1016/j.cell.2006.05.042 PubMed 16873067.
Backbone
  Vector backbone: pENTR11
  Backbone manufacturer: Invitrogen
  Backbone size w/o insert (bp): 2200
  Vector type: Bacterial Expression
Growth in bacteria
  Bacterial resistance: Kanamycin, 50 μg/mL
  Growth temperature: 37°C
  Growth strain: DH5alpha
  Copy number: High Copy
Gene/Insert
  Gene/Insert name: FOXP3
  Species: H. sapiens (human)
  Mutation: WRR: N361W, E399R, E401R
  Entrez Gene: FOXP3 (a.k.a. AIID, DIETER, IPEX, JM2, PIDX, XPID)
  Cloning method: Restriction Enzyme
  Sequencing primers: 5′ pENTR-F
Terms and licenses: Academic/Nonprofit Terms; Industry Terms: Not Available to Industry
How to cite: pENTR FOXP3 WRR was a gift from Anjana Rao (Addgene plasmid # 16365 ; http://n2t.net/addgene:16365 ; RRID:Addgene_16365)
