[The description below was written by a language model from this plasmid's Addgene catalogue record.]
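Description:
pENTR FOXP3 WRR is a Gateway entry clone built on the Invitrogen pENTR11 backbone (about 2.2 kb without insert) carrying human FOXP3 with three point substitutions, N361W, E399R and E401R, collectively called the "WRR" mutant. The plasmid is maintained in E. coli at high copy number under kanamycin selection. Although the repository lists it as a bacterial expression vector, pENTR-type plasmids generally serve as shuttle or donor vectors: the insert sits between attL recombination sites so that it can be moved by LR recombination into a destination vector that supplies the promoter, tags and host-specific elements. No feature table is provided, so the att sites, origin and any flanking elements are inferred from the backbone type and not confirmed by annotation. The record names no promoter or epitope tag for the insert. The FOXP3 fragment was introduced by restriction enzyme cloning, but the sites used are not given.

FOXP3 is the forkhead-family transcription factor that specifies regulatory T cell identity and function, and its loss causes the IPEX autoimmune syndrome. The associated publication concerns FOXP3 controlling regulatory T cell function through cooperation with NFAT. This suggests that the triple mutant was designed to probe that cooperation, although the record does not describe the functional effect of the substitutions. The construct is most plausibly used as a source clone for transferring the WRR variant into expression vectors, so that it can be compared with wild-type FOXP3 in studies of regulatory T cell gene regulation.
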