>Addgene plasmid #16365 | pENTR FOXP3 WRR | addgene partial sequence | sequence record 22712 | pENTR-R 5'-ATGGCTCATAACACCCCTTG-3'
ATGATATATTTTTATCTTGTGCAATGTAACATCAGAGATTTTGAGACACGGGCCAGAGCTGCAGCTGGAT
GGCAAATAATGATTTTATTTTGACTGATAGTGACCTGTTCGTTGCAACAAATTGATAAGCAATGCTTTCT
TATAATGCCAACTTTGTACAAGAAAGCTGGGTCTAGATATCTCGAGGTCGACGGTATCGATAAGCTTTCA
GGGGCCAGGTGTAGGGTTGGAACACCTGCTGGGCCTCTGGCTCCGTTTCTTGCGGAACTCCAGCTCATCC
ACGGTCCACACAGCCCCCTTTCTGCTTCTCACCCGCACAAAGCACTTGTGCAGACTCAGGTTGTGGCGGA
TGGCGTTCTTCCAGGTGGCAGGATGGTTTCTGAAGAAGGCAAACATGCGTGTGAACCAGTGGTAGATCTC
ATTGAGCCACCGCTGCTTCTCTGGAGCCTCCAGGATGGCCCAGCGGATGAGCGTGGCGTAGGTGAAAGGG
GGTCGCATGTTGTGGAACTTGAAGTAGTCCATGTTGTGGAGGAACTCTGGGAATGTGCTGTTTCCATGGC
TACCCCACAGGTGCCTCCGGACAGCAAACAGGCTGTCAGGGGCCTCCCGGGGGCCAGACCAGGCTGGGAC
GACAGGGCCTTGGCTGCCAGCAGCTACGATGCAGCAGGAGCCCTTGTCGGATGATGCCACAGATGAAGCC
TTGGTCAGTGCCATTTTCCCAGCCAGGTGGGCCTGCATGGCACTCAGCTTCTCCTTCTCCAGCACCAGCT
GCTGCTCCAGAGACTGTACCATCTCTCTCTGGAGGAGACATTGTGCCCTGCCCCTTCTCATCCAGAAGAT
GGTCCGCCTGGCAGTGCTTGAGGAAGTCCTCTGGCTCTT
